>Addgene plasmid #211503 | pAS132 | addgene full sequence | sequence record 417791 | Addgene NGS Result
TCATCCATAGTTGCCTGACTCCCCGTCGTGTAGATAACTACGATACGGGAGGGCTTACCATCTGGCCCCA
GTGCTGCAATGATACCGCGAGACCCACGCTCACCGGCTCCAGATTTATCAGCAATAAACCAGCCAGCCGG
AAGGGCCGAGCGCAGAAGTGGTCCTGCAACTTTATCCGCCTCCATCCAGTCTATTAATTGTTGCCGGGAA
GCTAGAGTAAGTAGTTCGCCAGTTAATAGTTTGCGCAACGTTGTTGCCATTGCTACAGGCATCGTGGTGT
CACGCTCGTCGTTTGGTATGGCTTCATTCAGCTCCGGTTCCCAACGATCAAGGCGAGTTACATGATCCCC
CATGTTGTGCAAAAAAGCGGTTAGCTCCTTCGGTCCTCCGATCGTTGTCAGAAGTAAGTTGGCCGCAGTG
TTATCACTCATGGTTATGGCAGCACTGCATAATTCTCTTACTGTCATGCCATCCGTAAGATGCTTTTCTG
TGACTGGTGAGTACTCAACCAAGTCATTCTGAGAATAGTGTATGCGGCGACCGAGTTGCTCTTGCCCGGC
GTCAATACGGGATAATACCGCGCCACATAGCAGAACTTTAAAAGTGCTCATCATTGGAAAACGTTCTTCG
GGGCGAAAACTCTCAAGGATCTTACCGCTGTTGAGATCCAGTTCGATGTAACCCACTCGTGCACCCAACT
GATCTTCAGCATCTTTTACTTTCACCAGCGTTTCTGGGTGAGCAAAAACAGGAAGGCAAAATGCCGCAAA
AAAGGGAATAAGGGCGACACGGAAATGTTGAATACTCATACTCTTCCTTTTTCAATATTATTGAAGCATT
TATCAGGGTTATTGTCTCATGAGCGGATACATATTTGAATGTATTTAGAAAAATAAACAAATAGGGGTTC
CGCGCACATTTCCCCGAAAAGTGCCACCTGACGTCTAAGAAACCATTATTATCATGACATTAACCTATAA
AAATAGGCGTATCACGAGGCCCTTTCGTATCGCGCGTTTCGGTGATGACGGTGAAAACCTCTGACACATG
CAGCTCCCGGAGAAGGTCACAGCTTGTCTGTAAGCGGATGCCGGGAGCAGACAAGCCCGTCAGGGCGCGT
CAGCGGGTGTTGGCGGGTGTCGGGGCTGGCTTAACTATGCGGCATCAGAGCAGATTGTACTGAGAGTGCA
CCATAAAATTGTAAACGTTAATATTTTGTTAAAATTCGCGTTAAATTTTTGTTAAATCAGCTCATTTTTT
AACCAATAGACCGAAATCGGCAAAATCCCTTATAAATCAAAAGAATAGCCCGAGATAGAGT
[37 nt withheld, positions 1322-1358]
AAAGAACGTGGACTCCAACGTCAAAGG
[141 nt withheld, positions 1386-1526]
G
[46 nt withheld, positions 1528-1573]
A
[95 nt withheld, positions 1575-1669]
TATGCGGTGTGAAATACCGCACAGATGCGTAAGGAGAAAATACCGCATCAGGCGCCCCTGCAGGCAGCTG
CGCGCTCGCTCGCTCACTGAGGCCGCCCGGGCAAAGCCCGGGCGTCGGGCGACCTTTGGTCGCCCGGCCT
CAGTGAGCGAGCGAGCGCGCAGAGAGGGAGTGGCCAACTCCATCACTAGGGGTTCCTGCGGCCGCTCGGT
CCGCACGTGAGATCCAGACATGATAAGATACATTGATGAGTTTGGACAAACCACAACTAGAATGCAGTGA
AAAAAATGCTTTATTTGTGAAATTTGTGATGCTATTGCTTTATTTGTAACCATTATAAGCTGCAATAAAC
AAGTTATCGATTGCATTCTAGCATTTGTCTGCAGAATAGGCCCTCCCGCGTGGGAGGCGGCCCAAAGGGA
GATCCGACTCGTCTGAGGGCGAAGGCGAAGACGCGGAAGAGGCCGCAGAGCCGGCAGCAGGCCGCGGGAA
GGAAGGTCCGCTGGATTGAGGGCCGAAGGGACGTAGCAGAAGGACGTCCCGCGCAGAATCCAGGTGGCAA
CATAGGCGAGCAGCCAAGGAAAGGACGATGATTTCCCCGACAACACCACGGAATTGTCAGTGCCCAACAG
CCGAGCCCCTGTCCAGCAGCGGGCAAGGCAGGCGGCGATGAGTTCCGCCGTGGCAATAGGGAGGGGGAAA
GCGAAAGTCCCGGAAAGGAGCTGACAGGTGGTGGCAATGCCCCAACCAGTGGGGGTTGCGTCAGCAAACA
CAGTGCACACCACGCCACGTTGCCTGACAACGGGCCACAACTCCTCATAAAGAGACAGCAACCAGGATTT
ATACAAGGAGGAGAAAATGAAAGCCATACGGGAAGCAATAGCATGATACAAAGGCATTAAAGCAGCGTAT
CCACATAGCGTAAAAGGAGCAACATAGTTAAGAATACCAGTCAATCTTTCACAAATTTTGTAATCCAGAG
GTTGATTATCGATAAGCTTGATATCGAATTCCTAGGCTTAGGTGGGAGGTGGCCCGTTGGTGTACCGCAG
CATGGGGTAGAAGGATCGGGCAAAGTTGTTGGCCTGGGTGCAGCTGTAGTCATCTTCAGAGGCAGGTAGC
AGGCAGGCCAGGAGCAGCAGCAGCAGCAGAAGCAGCTGCAACGGTAGCGCTGCCCTGATCACCCTTGAGA
GGAAGGAGCGTCTAGGCTGGGAGCTGCCGGGGCTGTCGAGGTGGGGCATCCTGCTGTCTGTCTCCTCCTC
CTCCTCTCGAGATCTGAGTCCGGACTTGTACAGCTCGTCCATGCCGCCGGTGGAGTGGCGGCCCTCGGCG
CGTTCGTACTGTTCCACGATGGTGTAGTCCTCGTTGTGGGAGGTGATGTCCAACTTGATGTTGACGTTGT
AGGCGCCGGGCAGCTGCACGGGCTTCTTGGCCTTGTAGGTGGTCTTGACCTCAGCGTCGTAGTGGCCGCC
GTCCTTCAGCTTCAGCCTCTGCTTGATCTCGCCCTTCAGGGCGCCGTCCTCGGGGTACATCCGCTCGGAG
GAGGCCTCCCAGCCCATGGTCTTCTTCTGCATTACGGGGCCGTCGGAGGGGAAGTTGGTGCCGCGCAGCT
TCACCTTGTAGATGAACTCGCCGTCCTGCAGGGAGGAGTCCTGGGTCACGGTCACCACGCCGCCGTCCTC
GAAGTTCATCACGCGCTCCCACTTGAAGCCCTCGGGGAAGGACAGCTTCAAGTAGTCGGGGATGTCGGCG
GGGTGCTTCACGTAGGCCTTGGAGCCGTACATGAACTGAGGGGACAGGATGTCCCAGGCGAAGGGCAGGG
GGCCACCCTTGGTCACCTTCAGCTTGGCGGTCTGGGTGCCCTCGTAGGGGCGGCCCTCGCCCTCGCCCTC
GATCTCGAACTCGTGGCCGTTCACGGAGCCCTCCATGTGCACCTTGAAGCGCATGAACTCCTTGATGATG
GCCATGTTATCCTCCTCGCCCTTGCTCACCATGGTGGCACCGGTGGCGCGCCTCACGACACCTGAAATGG
AAGAAAAAAACTTTGAACCACTGTCTGAGGCTTGAGAATGAACCAAGATCCAAACTCAAAAAGGGCAAAT
TCCAAGGAGAATTACATCAAGTGCCAAGCTGGCCTAACTTCAGTCTCCACCCACTCAGTGTGGGGAAACT
CCATCGCATAAAACCCCTCCCCCCAACCTAAAGACGACGTACTCCAAAAGCTCGAGAACTAATCGAGGTG
CCTGGACGGCGCCCGGTACTCCGTGGAGTCACATGAAGCGACGGCTGAGGACGGAAAGGCCCTTTTCCTT
TGTGTGGGTGACTCACCCGCCCGCTCTCCCGAGCGCCGCGTCCTCCATTTTGAGCTCCCTGCAGCAGGGC
CGGGAAGCGGCCATCTTTCCGCTCACGCAACTGGTGCCGACCGGGCCAGCCTTGCCGCCCAGGGCGGGGC
GATACACGGCGGCGCGAGGCCAGGCACCAGAGCAGGCCGGCCAGCTTGAGACTACCCCCGTCCGATTCTC
GGTGGCCGCGCTCGCAGGCCCCGCCTCGCCGAACATGTGCGCTGGGACGCACGGGCCCCGTCGCCGCCCG
CGGCCCCAAAAACCGAAATACCAGTGTGCAGATCTTGGCCCGCATTTACAAGACTATCTTGCCAGAAAAA
AAGCGTCGCAGCAGGTCATCAAAAATTTTAAATGGCTAGAGACTTATCGAAAGCAGCGAGACAGGCGCGA
AGGTGCCACCAGATTCGCACGCGGCGGCCCCAGCGCCCAGGCCAGGCCTCAACTCAAGCACGAGGCGAAG
GGGCTCCTTAAGCGCAAGGCCTCGAACTCTCCCACCCACTTCCAACCCGAAGCTCGGGATCAAGAATCAC
GTACTGCAGCCAGGTGGAAGTAATTCAAGGCACGCAAGGGCCATAACCCGTAAAGAGGCCAGGCCCGCGG
GAACCACACACGGCACTTACCTGTGTTCTGGCGGCAAACCCGTTGCGAAAAAGAACGTTCACGGCGACTA
CTGCACTTATATACGGTTCTCCCCCACCCTCGGGAAAAAGGCGGAGCCAGTACACGACATCACTTTCCCA
GTTTACCCCGCGCCACCTTCTCTAGGCACCGGTTCAATTGCCGACCCCTCCCCCCAACTTCTCGGGGACT
GTGGGCGATGTGCGCTCTGCCCACTGACGGGCACCGGAGCCAATTCCCACTCCTTTCAAGACCTAGAAGG
TCCATTAGCTGCAAAGATTCCTCTCTGTTTAAAACTTTATCCATCTTTGCATTAATTAACGGGTACCTCT
AGCATTTGTCCGCAGAATAGGCCCTCCCGCGTGCGGCCGCAGGAACCCCTAGTGATGGAGTTGGCCACTC
CCTCTCTGCGCGCTCGCTCGCTCACTGAGGCCGGGCGACCAAAGGTCGCCCGACGCCCGGGCGGCCTCAG
TGAGCGAGCGAGCGCGCAGCTGCCTGCAGGACATGTGAGCAAAAGGCCAGCAAAAGGCCAGGAACCGTAA
AAAGGCCGCGTTGCTGGCGTTTTTCCATAGGCTCCGCCCCCCTGACGAGCATCACAAAAATCGACGCTCA
AGTCAGAGGTGGCGAAACCCGACAGGACTATAAAGATACCAGGCGTTTCCCCCTGGAAGCTCCCTCGTGC
GCTCTCCTGTTCCGACCCTGCCGCTTACCGGATACCTGTCCGCCTTTCTCCCTTCGGGAAGCGTGGCGCT
TTCTCATAGCTCACGCTGTAGGTATCTCAGTTCGGTGTAGGTCGTTCGCTCCAAGCTGGGCTGTGTGCAC
GAACCCCCCGTTCAGCCCGACCGCTGCGCCTTATCCGGTAACTATCGTCTTGAGTCCAACCCGGTAAGAC
ACGACTTATCGCCACTGGCAGCAGCCACTGGTAACAGGATTAGCAGAGCGAGGTATGTAGGCGGTGCTAC
AGAGTTCTTGAAGTGGTGGCCTAACTACGGCTACACTAGAAGAACAGTATTTGGTATCTGCGCTCTGCTG
AAGCCAGTTACCTTCGGAAAAAGAGTTGGTAGCTCTTGATCCGGCAAACAAACCACCGCTGGTAGCGGTG
GTTTTTTTGTTTGCAAGCAGCAGATTACGCGCAGAAAAAAAGGATCTCAAGAAGATCCTTTGATCTTTTC
TACGGGGTCTGACGCTCAGTGGAACGAAAACTCACGTTAAGGGATTTTGGTCATGAGATTATCAAAAAGG
ATCTTCACCTAGATCCTTTTAAATTAAAAATGAAGTTTTAAATCAATCTAAAGTATATATGAGTAAACTT
GGTCTGACAGTTACCAATGCTTAATCAGTGAGGCACCTATCTCAGCGATCTGTCTATTTCGT
Features (pLannotate 1.2.2; 17 found; start..end, strand, type, name):
    810..914     -  promoter       AmpR promoter: bla
   1010..1044    +  CDS            rop (fragment): Rop protein, which maintains plasmids at low copy number; rop
   1146..1195    +  misc_feature   bom (fragment): basis of mobility region from pBR322
   1196..1651    -  rep_origin     f1 ori (sequence partly withheld): f1 bacteriophage origin of replication; arrow indicates direction of (+) strand synthesis
   1670..1721    +  misc_feature   bom (fragment): basis of mobility region from pBR322
   1726..1866    -  repeat_region  AAV2 ITR: inverted terminal repeat of adeno-associated virus serotype 2 inverted
   1890..2024    -  polyA_signal   SV40 poly(A) signal: SV40 polyadenylation signal
   2071..2656    -  misc_feature   WPRE: woodchuck hepatitis virus posttranscriptional regulatory element
   2656..2682    -  misc_feature   MCS (fragment): pBluescript multiple cloning site
   2690..2962    -  CDS            SYNE3 (fragment): SYNE3_HUMAN - Also known as C14orf139 From Homo sapiens (Human).
   2954..3661    -  CDS            mCherry: mCherry is a basic (constitutively fluorescent) red fluorescent protein published in 2004, derived from Discosoma sp.. It is reported to be a very rapidly-maturing monomer with low acid sensitivity.
   3682..4860    -  promoter       EF-1α promoter: strong constitutive promoter for human elongation factor EF-1α
   4867..4933    -  CDS            small t antigen (fragment): SV40 (simian virus 40) small t antigen
   5035..5062    -  repeat_region  AAV2 ITR (fragment): inverted terminal repeat of adeno-associated virus serotype 2 inverted
   5091..5118    -  repeat_region  AAV2 ITR (fragment): inverted terminal repeat of adeno-associated virus serotype 2 inverted
   5191..5779    -  rep_origin     ori: high-copy-number ColE1/pMB1/pBR322/pUC origin of replication
   5950..809     -  CDS            AmpR (across the origin): β-lactamase; bla; confers resistance to ampicillin, carbenicillin, and related antibiotics
