[The description below was written by a language model from this plasmid's Addgene catalogue record and pLannotate feature annotations shown in this document.]
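Description:
pAS132 is an AAV transfer (genome) plasmid built on a pUC19-type backbone and designed to deliver a constitutively expressed red fluorescent reporter to mammalian, particularly mouse, cells. It is propagated in E. coli as a high-copy plasmid through the ColE1/pUC origin and selected with ampicillin via the β-lactamase gene. An f1 phage origin and short remnants of pBR322-derived sequences (rop and bom fragments) are also present in the backbone. The record lists a recombination-deficient growth strain, which is typical for plasmids carrying repeat-prone AAV inverted terminal repeats.

The payload lies between AAV2 ITRs, which provide the signals for replication and packaging of the intervening DNA into AAV particles. One ITR is annotated in full, whereas the other is detected only as two short fragments, which may reflect annotation or sequencing limits rather than a true truncation. Within the ITRs, the human EF-1α promoter drives the mCherry coding sequence. This is immediately followed by, and slightly overlaps, a fragment matching human SYNE3, a nesprin family member. That arrangement suggests a C-terminal fusion that may tether the fluorophore to the nuclear envelope, though the record does not state this. Downstream, a WPRE enhances transcript stability and expression, and an SV40 polyadenylation signal terminates the transcript. A small SV40 small t antigen fragment sits upstream of the promoter.

Although the vector type fields list Cre/Lox and CRISPR, no lox sites, guide RNA cassette or nuclease are annotated in the feature table. According to the record, the construct serves as one colour in tri-colour co-injection experiments used to define AAV injection conditions for in vivo AAV-Perturb-seq.
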