Addgene plasmid #211503: pAS132
Purpose: AAV genome to express mCherry under control of EF1a. Use for tri-color experiments to define injection conditions for AAV-Perturb-seq
Depositing lab: Randall Platt. Depositing organization: ETH Zurich (Swiss Federal Institute of Technology). Publication: Transcriptional linkage analysis with in vivo AAV-Perturb-seq. Santinha AJ, Klingler E, Kuhn M, Farouni R, Lagler S, Kalamakis G, Lischetti U, Jabaudon D, Platt RJ. Nature. 2023 Oct;622(7982):367-375. doi: 10.1038/s41586-023-06570-y. Epub 2023 Sep 20. PubMed 37730998.
Backbone
  Vector backbone: pUC19
  Vector type: Mammalian Expression, Mouse Targeting, AAV, Cre/Lox, CRISPR
Growth in bacteria
  Bacterial resistance: Ampicillin, 100 μg/mL
  Growth temperature: 37°C
  Growth strain: NEB Stable
  Copy number: High Copy
Gene/Insert
  Gene/Insert name: mCherry
  Species: H. sapiens (human), M. musculus (mouse)
Terms and licenses: Academic/Nonprofit Terms; Industry Terms: Not Available to Industry
How to cite: pAS132 was a gift from Randall Platt (Addgene plasmid # 211503 ; http://n2t.net/addgene:211503 ; RRID:Addgene_211503)
